Addgene plasmid #193803: pET-51b(+) ChemoG 3.2
Purpose: Protein production of ChemoG3.2 in bacteria
Depositing lab: Julien Hiblot. Depositing organization: Max Planck Institute for Medical Research. Publication: A general method for the development of multicolor biosensors with large dynamic ranges. Hellweg L, Edenhofer A, Barck L, Huppertz MC, Frei MS, Tarnawski M, Bergner A, Koch B, Johnsson K, Hiblot J. Nat Chem Biol. 2023 Jun 8. doi: 10.1038/s41589-023-01350-1. PubMed 37291200.
Backbone
  Vector backbone: pET-51b(+)
  Backbone size w/o insert (bp): 5100
  Vector type: Bacterial Expression
Growth in bacteria
  Bacterial resistance: Ampicillin, 100 μg/mL
  Growth temperature: 37°C
  Growth strain: DH5alpha
  Copy number: High Copy
Gene/Insert
  Gene/Insert name: ChemoG 3.2
  Species: Synthetic
  Insert size (bp): 1600
  Mutation: EGFP:A206K, T225R; HT7: L271E
  Promoter: T7
  Tag / fusion protein: 10xHis (C terminal on insert)
  Cloning method: Gibson Cloning
Terms and licenses: Academic/Nonprofit Terms; Industry Terms: Not Available to Industry
How to cite: pET-51b(+) ChemoG 3.2 was a gift from Julien Hiblot (Addgene plasmid # 193803 ; http://n2t.net/addgene:193803 ; RRID:Addgene_193803)
