[The description below was written by a language model from this plasmid's Addgene catalogue record and pLannotate feature annotations shown in this document.]
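Description:
pET-51b(+) ChemoG 3.2 is a bacterial expression plasmid of about 6.8 kb, built on the pET-51b(+) backbone for producing the synthetic ChemoG3.2 protein in E. coli. It is propagated through a ColE1/pMB1-type origin. The catalogue lists it as high copy, although the annotation also shows the pBR322-derived bom region and a rop gene, which normally moderates copy number. Selection is by ampicillin through the β-lactamase gene and its own promoter. An f1 origin is also present, along with short tetracycline-resistance fragments that appear to be backbone remnants rather than functional markers.

The expression cassette follows the standard pET design. A T7 promoter is followed immediately by a lac operator and the T7 gene 10 ribosome binding site, and the plasmid carries lacI, so transcription is repressed until IPTG is added in a host that supplies T7 RNA polymerase. A T7 terminator closes the unit. The open reading frame starts with an N-terminal Strep-Tag II. It continues with a monomeric EGFP joined directly to a HaloTag7 dehalogenase domain, which covalently binds chloroalkane ligands. The record lists the mutations A206K and T225R in EGFP and L271E in HaloTag7, plus a C-terminal 10xHis tag that the automated annotation did not call. A short "SET1" fragment annotated near the 3' end is probably an incidental match.

The two affinity tags should allow purification of the recombinant protein. The associated publication concerns multicolor biosensors with large dynamic ranges, which suggests that this GFP–HaloTag fusion serves as a scaffold pairing the fluorescent protein with a HaloTag-bound fluorophore. The record itself states the purpose only as bacterial protein production.
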