Features (pLannotate 1.2.2; 20 found; start..end, strand, type, name):
     12..467     +  rep_origin     f1 ori (sequence partly withheld): f1 bacteriophage origin of replication; arrow indicates direction of (+) strand synthesis
    582..1442    -  CDS            AmpR: β-lactamase; bla; confers resistance to ampicillin, carbenicillin, and related antibiotics
   1443..1535    -  promoter       AmpR promoter: bla
   1616..2204    +  rep_origin     ori: high-copy-number ColE1/pMB1/pBR322/pUC origin of replication
   2390..2529    -  misc_feature   bom: basis of mobility region from pBR322
   2631..2822    -  CDS            rop: Rop protein, which maintains plasmids at low copy number; rop
   2839..3219    +  CDS            YPB1_ECOLX: Protein predicted: Swiss-Prot protein existence level 4. From Escherichia coli.
   3281..3345    -  CDS            TcR (fragment): tetracycline efflux protein; tet; confers resistance to tetracycline
   3360..3381    -  protein_bind   CAP binding site: CAP binding activates transcription in the presence of cAMP. E. coli catabolite activator protein
   3394..4476    -  CDS            lacI: lac repressor; lacI; The lac repressor binds to the lac operator to inhibit transcription in E. coli. This inhibition can be relieved by adding lactose or isopropyl-β-D-thiogalactopyranoside (IPTG).
   4477..4554    -  promoter       lacI promoter: lacI
   4562..4841    -  CDS            TcR (fragment): tetracycline efflux protein; tet; confers resistance to tetracycline
   4867..4885    +  promoter       T7 promoter: promoter for bacteriophage T7 RNA polymerase
   4886..4910    +  protein_bind   lac operator: The lac repressor binds to the lac operator to inhibit transcription in E. coli. This inhibition can be relieved by adding lactose or isopropyl-β-D-thiogalactopyranoside (IPTG). lac repressor encoded by lacI
   4925..4947    +  RBS            RBS: efficient ribosome binding site from bacteriophage T7 gene 10 (Olins and Rangwala, 1989)
   4963..4986    +  CDS            Strep-Tag II: peptide that binds Strep-Tactin®, an engineered form of streptavidin
   5017..5733    +  CDS            mEGFP: mEGFP is a basic (constitutively fluorescent) green fluorescent protein published in 2002, derived from Aequorea victoria. It has moderate acid sensitivity.
   5734..6614    +  CDS            HaloTag® (fragment): modified bacterial dehalogenase that forms covalent bonds with chloroalkane derivatives
   6684..6701    +  CDS            SET1 (fragment): solubility-enhancement tag derived from T7 phage gene 10B
   6709..6756    +  terminator     T7 terminator: transcription terminator for bacteriophage T7 RNA polymerase
>Addgene plasmid #193803 | pET-51b(+) ChemoG 3.2 | addgene full sequence | sequence record 381714 | Addgene NGS Result
TGGCGAATGGG
[124 nt withheld, positions 12-135]
C
[91 nt withheld, positions 137-227]
A
[49 nt withheld, positions 229-277]
CCTTTGACGTTGGAGTCCACGTTCTTT
[37 nt withheld, positions 305-341]
ACCCTATCTCGGTCTATTCTTTTGATTTATAAGGGATTTTGCCGATTTCGGCCTATTGGTTAAAAAATGA
GCTGATTTAACAAAAATTTAACGCGAATTTTAACAAAATATTAACGTTTACAATTTCTGGCGGCACGATG
GCATGAGATTATCAAAAAGGATCTTCACCTAGATCCTTTTAAATTAAAAATGAAGTTTTAAATCAATCTA
AAGTATATATGAGTAAACTTGGTCTGACAGTTACCAATGCTTAATCAGTGAGGCACCTATCTCAGCGATC
TGTCTATTTCGTTCATCCATAGTTGCCTGACTCCCCGTCGTGTAGATAACTACGATACGGGAGGGCTTAC
CATCTGGCCCCAGTGCTGCAATGATACCGCGAGACCCACGCTCACCGGCTCCAGATTTATCAGCAATAAA
CCAGCCAGCCGGAAGGGCCGAGCGCAGAAGTGGTCCTGCAACTTTATCCGCCTCCATCCAGTCTATTAAT
TGTTGCCGGGAAGCTAGAGTAAGTAGTTCGCCAGTTAATAGTTTGCGCAACGTTGTTGCCATTGCTACAG
GCATCGTGGTGTCACGCTCGTCGTTTGGTATGGCTTCATTCAGCTCCGGTTCCCAACGATCAAGGCGAGT
TACATGATCCCCCATGTTGTGCAAAAAAGCGGTTAGCTCCTTCGGTCCTCCGATCGTTGTCAGAAGTAAG
TTGGCCGCAGTGTTATCACTCATGGTTATGGCAGCACTGCATAATTCTCTTACTGTCATGCCATCCGTAA
GATGCTTTTCTGTGACTGGTGAGTACTCAACCAAGTCATTCTGAGAATAGTGTATGCGGCGACCGAGTTG
CTCTTGCCCGGCGTCAATACGGGATAATACCGCGCCACATAGCAGAACTTTAAAAGTGCTCATCATTGGA
AAACGTTCTTCGGGGCGAAAACTCTCAAGGATCTTACCGCTGTTGAGATCCAGTTCGATGTAACCCACTC
GTGCACCCAACTGATCTTCAGCATCTTTTACTTTCACCAGCGTTTCTGGGTGAGCAAAAACAGGAAGGCA
AAATGCCGCAAAAAAGGGAATAAGGGCGACACGGAAATGTTGAATACTCATACTCTTCCTTTTTCAATCA
TGATTGAAGCATTTATCAGGGTTATTGTCTCATGAGCGGATACATATTTGAATGTATTTAGAAAAATAAA
CAAATAGGTCATGACCAAAATCCCTTAACGTGAGTTTTCGTTCCACTGAGCGTCAGACCCCGTAGAAAAG
ATCAAAGGATCTTCTTGAGATCCTTTTTTTCTGCGCGTAATCTGCTGCTTGCAAACAAAAAAACCACCGC
TACCAGCGGTGGTTTGTTTGCCGGATCAAGAGCTACCAACTCTTTTTCCGAAGGTAACTGGCTTCAGCAG
AGCGCAGATACCAAATACTGTCCTTCTAGTGTAGCCGTAGTTAGGCCACCACTTCAAGAACTCTGTAGCA
CCGCCTACATACCTCGCTCTGCTAATCCTGTTACCAGTGGCTGCTGCCAGTGGCGATAAGTCGTGTCTTA
CCGGGTTGGACTCAAGACGATAGTTACCGGATAAGGCGCAGCGGTCGGGCTGAACGGGGGGTTCGTGCAC
ACAGCCCAGCTTGGAGCGAACGACCTACACCGAACTGAGATACCTACAGCGTGAGCTATGAGAAAGCGCC
ACGCTTCCCGAAGGGAGAAAGGCGGACAGGTATCCGGTAAGCGGCAGGGTCGGAACAGGAGAGCGCACGA
GGGAGCTTCCAGGGGGAAACGCCTGGTATCTTTATAGTCCTGTCGGGTTTCGCCACCTCTGACTTGAGCG
TCGATTTTTGTGATGCTCGTCAGGGGGGCGGAGCCTATGGAAAAACGCCAGCAACGCGGCCTTTTTACGG
TTCCTGGCCTTTTGCTGGCCTTTTGCTCACATGTTCTTTCCTGCGTTATCCCCTGATTCTGTGGATAACC
GTATTACCGCCTTTGAGTGAGCTGATACCGCTCGCCGCAGCCGAACGACCGAGCGCAGCGAGTCAGTGAG
CGAGGAAGCGGAAGAGCGCCTGATGCGGTATTTTCTCCTTACGCATCTGTGCGGTATTTCACACCGCAAT
GGTGCACTCTCAGTACAATCTGCTCTGATGCCGCATAGTTAAGCCAGTATACACTCCGCTATCGCTACGT
GACTGGGTCATGGCTGCGCCCCGACACCCGCCAACACCCACTGACGCGCCCTGACGGGCTTGTCTGCTCC
CGGCATCCGCTTACAGACAAGCTGTGACCGTCTCCGGGAGCTGCATGTGTCAGAGGTTTTCACCGTCATC
ACCGAAACGCGCGAGGCAGCTGCGGTAAAGCTCATCAGCGTGGTCGTGAAGCGATTCACAGATGTCTGCC
TGTTCATCCGCGTCCAGCTCGTTGAGTTTCTCCAGAAGCGTTAATGTCTGGCTTCTGATAAAGCGGGCCA
TGTTAAGGGCGGTTTTTTCCTGTTTGGTCACTGATGCCTCCGTGTAAGGGGGATTTCTGTTCATGGGGGT
AATGATACCGATGAAACGAGAGAGGATGCTCACGATACGGGTTACTGATGATGAACATGCCCGGTTACTG
GAACGTTGTGAGGGTAAACAACTGGCGGTATGGATGCGGCGGGACCAGAGAAAAATCACTCAGGGTCAAT
GCCAGCGCTTCGTTAATACAGATGTAGGTGTTCCACAGGGTAGCCAGCAGCATCCTGCGATGCAGATCCG
GAACATAATGGTGCAGGGCGCTGACTTCCGCGTTTCCAGACTTTACGAAACACGGAAACCGAAGACCATT
CATGTTGTTGCTCAGGTCGCAGACGTTTTGCAGCAGCAGTCGCTTCACGTTCGCTCGCGTATCGGTGATT
CATTCTGCTAACCAGTAAGGCAACCCCGCCAGCCTAGCCGGGTCCTCAACGACAGGAGCACGATCATGCT
AGTCATGCCCCGCGCCCACCGGAAGGAGCTGACTGGGTTGAAGGCTCTCAAGGGCATCGGTCGAGATCCC
GGTGCCTAATGAGTGAGCTAACTTACATTAATTGCGTTGCGCTCACTGCCCGCTTTCCAGTCGGGAAACC
TGTCGTGCCAGCTGCATTAATGAATCGGCCAACGCGCGGGGAGAGGCGGTTTGCGTATTGGGCGCCAGGG
TGGTTTTTCTTTTCACCAGTGAGACGGGCAACAGCTGATTGCCCTTCACCGCCTGGCCCTGAGAGAGTTG
CAGCAAGCGGTCCACGCTGGTTTGCCCCAGCAGGCGAAAATCCTGTTTGATGGTGGTTAACGGCGGGATA
TAACATGAGCTGTCTTCGGTATCGTCGTATCCCACTACCGAGATGTCCGCACCAACGCGCAGCCCGGACT
CGGTAATGGCGCGCATTGCGCCCAGCGCCATCTGATCGTTGGCAACCAGCATCGCAGTGGGAACGATGCC
CTCATTCAGCATTTGCATGGTTTGTTGAAAACCGGACATGGCACTCCAGTCGCCTTCCCGTTCCGCTATC
GGCTGAATTTGATTGCGAGTGAGATATTTATGCCAGCCAGCCAGACGCAGACGCGCCGAGACAGAACTTA
ATGGGCCCGCTAACAGCGCGATTTGCTGGTGACCCAATGCGACCAGATGCTCCACGCCCAGTCGCGTACC
GTCTTCATGGGAGAAAATAATACTGTTGATGGGTGTCTGGTCAGAGACATCAAGAAATAACGCCGGAACA
TTAGTGCAGGCAGCTTCCACAGCAATGGCATCCTGGTCATCCAGCGGATAGTTAATGATCAGCCCACTGA
CGCGTTGCGCGAGAAGATTGTGCACCGCCGCTTTACAGGCTTCGACGCCGCTTCGTTCTACCATCGACAC
CACCACGCTGGCACCCAGTTGATCGGCGCGAGATTTAATCGCCGCGACAATTTGCGACGGCGCGTGCAGG
GCCAGACTGGAGGTGGCAACGCCAATCAGCAACGACTGTTTGCCCGCCAGTTGTTGTGCCACGCGGTTGG
GAATGTAATTCAGCTCCGCCATCGCCGCTTCCACTTTTTCCCGCGTTTTCGCAGAAACGTGGCTGGCCTG
GTTCACCACGCGGGAAACGGTCTGATAAGAGACACCGGCATACTCTGCGACATCGTATAACGTTACTGGT
TTCACATTCACCACCCTGAATTGACTCTCTTCCGGGCGCTATCATGCCATACCGCGAAAGGTTTTGCGCC
ATTCGATGGTGTCCGGGATCTCGACGCTCTCCCTTATGCGACTCCTGCATTAGGAAGCAGCCCAGTAGTA
GGTTGAGGCCGTTGAGCACCGCCGCCGCAAGGAATGGTGCATGCAAGGAGATGGCGCCCAACAGTCCCCC
GGCCACGGGGCCTGCCACCATACCCACGCCGAAACAAGCGCTCATGAGCCCGAAGTGGCGAGCCCGATCT
TCCCCATCGGTGATGTCGGCGATATAGGCGCCAGCAACCGCACCTGTGGCGCCGGTGATGCCGGCCACGA
TGCGTCCGGCGTAGAGGATCGAGATCGATCTCGATCCCGCGAAATTAATACGACTCACTATAGGGGAATT
GTGAGCGGATAACAATTCCCCTCTAGAAATAATTTTGTTTAACTTTAAGAAGGAGATATACCATGGCAAG
CTGGAGCCACCCGCAGTTCGAAAAGGGTGCAGATGACGACGACAAGGTACCGCATATGGTGAGCAAGGGC
GAGGAGCTGTTCACCGGGGTGGTGCCCATCCTGGTCGAGCTGGACGGCGACGTAAACGGCCACAAGTTCA
GCGTGTCCGGCGAGGGCGAGGGCGATGCCACCTACGGCAAGCTGACCCTGAAGTTCATCTGCACCACCGG
CAAGCTGCCCGTGCCCTGGCCCACCCTCGTGACCACCCTGACCTACGGCGTGCAGTGCTTCAGCCGCTAC
CCCGACCACATGAAGCAGCACGACTTCTTCAAGTCCGCCATGCCCGAAGGCTACGTCCAGGAGCGCACCA
TCTTCTTCAAGGACGACGGCAACTACAAGACCCGCGCCGAGGTGAAGTTCGAGGGCGACACCCTGGTGAA
CCGCATCGAGCTGAAGGGCATCGACTTCAAGGAGGACGGCAACATCCTGGGGCACAAGCTGGAGTACAAC
TACAACAGCCACAACGTCTATATCATGGCCGACAAGCAGAAGAACGGCATCAAGGTGAACTTCAAGATCC
GCCACAACATCGAGGACGGCAGCGTGCAGCTCGCCGACCACTACCAGCAGAACACCCCCATCGGCGACGG
CCCCGTGCTGCTGCCCGACAACCACTACCTGAGCACCCAGTCCAAACTGAGCAAAGACCCCAACGAGAAG
CGCGATCACATGGTCCTGCTGGAGTTCGTGCGCGCCGCCGGGATCACTCTCGGCATGGACGAGCTGTACA
AGATCGGTACTGGCTTTCCATTCGACCCCCATTATGTGGAAGTCCTGGGCGAGCGCATGCACTACGTCGA
TGTTGGTCCGCGCGATGGCACCCCTGTGCTGTTCCTGCACGGTAACCCGACCTCCTCCTACGTGTGGCGC
AACATCATCCCGCATGTTGCACCGACCCATCGCTGCATTGCTCCAGACCTGATCGGTATGGGCAAATCCG
ACAAACCAGACCTGGGTTATTTCTTCGACGACCACGTCCGCTTCATGGATGCCTTCATCGAAGCCCTGGG
TCTGGAAGAGGTCGTCCTGGTCATTCACGACTGGGGCTCCGCTCTGGGTTTCCACTGGGCCAAGCGCAAT
CCAGAGCGCGTCAAAGGTATTGCATTTATGGAGTTCATCCGCCCTATCCCGACCTGGGACGAATGGCCAG
AATTTGCCCGCGAGACCTTCCAGGCCTTCCGCACCACCGACGTCGGCCGCAAGCTGATCATCGATCAGAA
CGTTTTTATCGAGGGTACGCTGCCGATGGGTGTCGTCCGCCCGCTGACTGAAGTCGAGATGGACCATTAC
CGCGAGCCGTTCCTGAATCCTGTTGACCGCGAGCCACTGTGGCGCTTCCCAAACGAGCTGCCAATCGCCG
GTGAGCCAGCGAACATCGTCGCGCTGGTCGAAGAATACATGGACTGGCTGCACCAGTCCCCTGTCCCGAA
GCTGCTGTTCTGGGGCACCCCAGGCGTTCTGATCCCACCGGCCGAAGCCGCTCGCCTGGCCAAAAGCCTG
CCTAACTGCAAGGCTGTGGACATCGGCCCGGGTGAAAATCTGCTGCAAGAAGACAACCCGGACCTGATCG
GCAGCGAGATCGCGCGCTGGCTGTCTACTCTGGAGATTTCCGGTGCTCCGGGCTTCTCCTCAATTTCCGC
TCATCACCACCATCATCACCATCACCACCACTAATTAACCTAGGCTGCTGCCACCGCTGAGCAATAACTA
GCATAACCCCTTGGGGCCTCTAAACGGGTCTTGAGGGGTTTTTTGCTGAAAGGAGGAACTATATCCGGAT
